Addgene plasmid #234535: pJPC060
Purpose: TRV2 expressing FLPe
Depositing lab: Daniel Voytas. Depositing organization: University of Minnesota. Publication: Viral delivery of recombinases activates heritable genetic switches in plants. Chamness JC, Cody JP, Cruz AJ, Voytas DF. Plant Physiol. 2025 Mar 1;197(3):kiaf073. doi: 10.1093/plphys/kiaf073. Epub 2025 Feb 21. PubMed 40111273.
Backbone
  Vector backbone: pEE083
  Vector type: Plant Expression ; Recombinase
Growth in bacteria
  Bacterial resistance: Kanamycin, 50 μg/mL
  Growth temperature: 37°C
  Growth strain: DH5alpha
  Copy number: High Copy
Gene/Insert
  Gene/Insert name: FLPe recombinase (alt name: Tobaco Rattle Virus components)
  Species: S. cerevisiae (budding yeast)
  Promoter: CaMV 35S
  Cloning method: Golden Gate
  Sequencing primers: 5′ 35S promoter
Terms and licenses: Academic/Nonprofit Terms; Industry Terms: Not Available to Industry
How to cite: pJPC060 was a gift from Daniel Voytas (Addgene plasmid # 234535 ; http://n2t.net/addgene:234535 ; RRID:Addgene_234535)
