[The description below was written by a language model from this plasmid's Addgene catalogue record and pLannotate feature annotations shown in this document.]
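Description:
pJPC060 is a binary T-DNA plasmid (backbone pEE083) that carries an infectious cDNA clone of Tobacco rattle virus RNA2 (TRV2) engineered to express the FLPe recombinase in plants. It is built for Agrobacterium-mediated delivery. The viral cassette sits between nopaline-type left and right T-DNA border repeats, and the vector backbone provides the pVS1 oriV with its RepA replication and StaA stability proteins for maintenance in Agrobacterium. A high-copy ColE1/pUC-type origin and the pBR322 bom site serve propagation in E. coli. Selection in bacteria is by kanamycin through an aphA-3 aminoglycoside phosphotransferase gene. The record notes assembly by Golden Gate cloning.

Within the T-DNA, an enhanced CaMV 35S promoter with a duplicated enhancer drives transcription of the TRV2 genome. This includes the TRV capsid protein coding sequence, followed downstream by the FLPe open reading frame. FLPe is a thermostable variant of the Saccharomyces cerevisiae FLP recombinase fused to an SV40 nuclear localization signal, and it acts on FRT sites. The feature table does not annotate the element that drives FLPe expression from the viral RNA. The viral 3′ end contains a tRNA-like structure pseudoknot, followed by a hammerhead ribozyme that presumably cleaves the transcript to produce a near-authentic viral terminus, and then a NOS terminator. Small hits such as the 9xHis and MCS fragments are probably annotation artefacts or cloning remnants.

The associated publication indicates that the construct is used for viral delivery of recombinase to plants carrying FRT-based genetic switches, where it triggers heritable recombination events. As a TRV2 clone, it would normally be used together with a TRV RNA1 construct, which is not part of this record.
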