Features (pLannotate 1.2.2; 19 found; start..end, strand, type, name):
      1..25      +  misc_feature   LB T-DNA repeat: left border repeat from nopaline C58 T-DNA
    128..148     -  misc_feature   MCS (fragment): pUC18/19 multiple cloning site
    223..897     +  promoter       CaMV 35S promoter (enhanced): cauliflower mosaic virus 35S promoter with a duplicated enhancer region
   1457..2068    +  CDS            CP: CAPSD_TRVPP - Experimental evidence at protein level: Swiss-Prot protein existence level 1. Capsid protein self-assembles to form rod-shaped virions about 22 nm in diameter with a central canal enclosing the viral genomic RNA. From Tobacco rattle virus (isolate PpK20) (TRV).
   2434..3702    +  CDS            FLPe: nuclear-targeted site-specific recombinase FLPe is a fusion between the SV40 nuclear localization signal and a thermostable version of the Saccharomyces cerevisiae site-specific recombinase FLP. Recombination occurs at FRT sequences.
   4077..4116    +  ncRNA          TLS-PK6: Accession: RF01101 - Pseudoknot of tRNA-like structure
   4112..4167    +  ncRNA          Hammerhead 3: Accession: RF00008 - Hammerhead ribozyme (type III)
   4177..4195    +  CDS            9xHis (fragment): 9xHis affinity tag
   4230..4482    +  terminator     NOS terminator: nopaline synthase terminator and poly(A) signal
   4504..4528    +  misc_feature   RB T-DNA repeat: right border repeat from nopaline C58 T-DNA
   4868..5269    +  CDS            Y4CG_SINFN (fragment): Protein inferred from homology: Swiss-Prot protein existence level 3. From Sinorhizobium fredii (strain NBRC 101917 / NGR234).
   5829..6458    +  CDS            pVS1 StaA: stability protein from the Pseudomonas plasmid pVS1 (Heeb et al., 2000)
   6887..7960    +  CDS            pVS1 RepA: replication protein from the Pseudomonas plasmid pVS1 (Heeb et al., 2000)
   8026..8220    +  rep_origin     pVS1 oriV: origin of replication for the Pseudomonas plasmid pVS1 (Heeb et al., 2000)
   8423..8462    +  CDS            rop (fragment): Rop protein, which maintains plasmids at low copy number; rop
   8564..8704    +  misc_feature   bom: basis of mobility region from pBR322
   8890..9478    -  rep_origin     ori: high-copy-number ColE1/pMB1/pBR322/pUC origin of replication
   9586..9655    -  ncRNA          RNA-OUT: Accession: RF00240 - RNA-OUT
  10612..11406   -  CDS            KanR: aminoglycoside phosphotransferase; aphA-3; confers resistance to kanamycin
>Addgene plasmid #234535 | pJPC060 | addgene full sequence | sequence record 469144 | Addgene NGS Result
TGGCAGGATATATTGTGGTGTAAACAAATTGACGCTTAGACAACTTAATAACACATTGCGGACGTTTTTA
ATGTACTGAATTAACGCCGAATTAATTCCTAGGCCACCATGTTGGGCCCGGCGCGCCAAGCTTGCATGCC
TGCAGGTCAACATGGTGGAGCACGACACTCTCGTCTACTCCAAGAATATCAAAGATACAGTCTCAGAAGA
CCAGAGGGCTATTGAGACTTTTCAACAAAGGGTAATATCGGGAAACCTCCTCGGATTCCATTGCCCAGCT
ATCTGTCACTTCATCGAAAGGACAGTAGAAAAGGAAGATGGCTTCTACAAATGCCATCATTGCGATAAAG
GAAAGGCTATCGTTCAAGATGCCTCTACCGACAGTGGTCCCAAAGATGGACCCCCACCCACGAGGAACAT
CGTGGAAAAAGAAGACGTTCCAACCACGTCTTCAAAGCAAGTGGATTGATGTGATGGTCAACATGGTGGA
GCACGACACTCTCGTCTACTCCAAGAATATCAAAGATACAGTCTCAGAAGACCAGAGGGCTATTGAGACT
TTTCAACAAAGGGTAATATCGGGAAACCTCCTCGGATTCCATTGCCCAGCTATCTGTCACTTCATCGAAA
GGACAGTAGAAAAGGAAGATGGCTTCTACAAATGCCATCATTGCGATAAAGGAAAGGCTATCGTTCAAGA
TGCCTCTACCGACAGTGGTCCCAAAGATGGACCCCCACCCACGAGGAACATCGTGGAAAAAGAAGACGTT
CCAACCACGTCTTCAAAGCAAGTGGATTGATGTGATATCTCCACTGACGTAAGGGATGACGCACAATCCC
ACTATCCTTCGCAAGACCCTTCCTCTATATAAGGAAGTTCATTTCATTTGGAGAGGATAAAACATTGCAC
CTATGGTGTTGCCCTGGCTGGGGTATGTCAGTGATCGCAGTAGAATGTACTAATTGACAAGTTGGAGAAT
ACGGTAGAACGTCCTTATCCAACACAGCCTTTATCCCTCTCCCTGACGAGGTTTTTGTCAGTGTAATATT
TCTTTTTGAACTATCCAGCTTAGTACCGTACGGGAAAGTGACTGGTGTGCTTATCTTTGAAATGTTACTT
TGGGTTTCGGTTCTTTAGGTTAGTAAGAAAGCACTTGTCTTCTCATACAAAGGAAAACCTGAGACGTATC
GCTTACGAAAGTAGCAATGAAAGAAAGGTGGTGGTTTTAATCGCTACCGCAAAAACGATGGGGTCGTTTT
AATTAACTTCTCCTACGCAAGCGTCTAAACGGACGTTGGGGTTTTGCTAGTTTCTTTAGAGAAAACTAGC
TAAGTCTTTAATGTTATCATTAGAGATGGCATAAATATAATACTTGTGTCTGCTGATAAGATCATTTTAA
TTTGGACGATTAGACTTGTTGAACTACAGGTTACTGAATCACTTGCGCTAATCAACATGGGAGATATGTA
CGATGAATCATTTGACAAGTCGGGCGGTCCTGCTGACTTGATGGACGATTCTTGGGTGGAATCAGTTTCG
TGGAAAGATCTGTTGAAGAAGTTACACAGCATAAAATTTGCACTACAGTCTGGTAGAGATGAGATCACTG
GGTTACTAGCGGCACTGAATAGACAGTGTCCTTATTCACCATATGAGCAGTTTCCAGATAAGAAGGTGTA
TTTCCTTTTAGACTCACGGGCTAACAGTGCTCTTGGTGTGATTCAGAACGCTTCAGCGTTCAAGAGACGA
GCTGATGAGAAGAATGCAGTGGCGGGTGTTACAAATATTCCTGCGAATCCAAACACAACGGTTACGACGA
ACCAAGGGAGTACTACTACTACCAAGGCGAACACTGGCTCGACTTTGGAAGAAGACTTGTACACTTATTA
CAAATTCGATGATGCCTCTACAGCTTTCCACAAATCTCTAACTTCGTTAGAGAACATGGAGTTGAAGAGT
TATTACCGAAGGAACTTTGAGAAAGTATTCGGGATTAAGTTTGGTGGAGCAGCTGCTAGTTCATCTGCAC
CGCCTCCAGCGAGTGGAGGTCCGATACGTCCTAATCCCTAGGGATTTAAGGACGTGAACTCTGTTGAGAT
CTCTGTGAAATTCAGAGGGTGGGTGATACCATATTCACTGATGCCATTAGCGACATCTAAATAGGGCTAA
TTGTGACTAATTTGAGGGAATTTCCTTTACCATTGACGTCAGTGTCGTTGGTAGCATTTGAGTTTCGGAG
CATCTTGTTCTGGGGTTTCACACTATCTTTAGAGAAAGTGTTAAGTTAATTAAGTTATCTTAATTAAGAG
CATAATTATACTGATTTGTCTCTCGTTGATAGAGTCTATCATTCTGTTACTAAAAATTTGACAACTCGGT
TTGCTGACCTACTGGTTACTGTATCACTTACCCGAGTTAACGAGTCTAGAAACATGAGCCAATTTGATAT
ATTATGTAAAACACCACCTAAGGTCCTGGTTCGTCAGTTTGTGGAAAGGTTTGAAAGACCTTCAGGGGAA
AAAATAGCATCATGTGCTGCTGAACTAACCTATTTATGTTGGATGATTACTCATAACGGAACAGCAATCA
AGAGAGCCACATTCATGAGCTATAATACTATCATAAGCAATTCGCTGAGTTTCGATATTGTCAACAAATC
ACTCCAGTTTAAATACAAGACGCAAAAAGCAACAATTCTGGAAGCCTCATTAAAGAAATTAATTCCTGCT
TGGGAATTTACAATTATTCCTTACAATGGACAAAAACATCAATCTGATATCACTGATATTGTAAGTAGTT
TGCAATTACAGTTCGAATCATCGGAAGAAGCAGATAAGGGAAATAGCCACAGTAAAAAAATGCTTAAAGC
ACTTCTAAGTGAGGGTGAAAGCATCTGGGAGATCACTGAGAAAATACTAAATTCGTTTGAGTATACCTCG
AGATTTACAAAAACAAAAACTTTATACCAATTCCTCTTCCTAGCTACTTTCATCAATTGTGGAAGATTCA
GCGATATTAAGAACGTTGATCCGAAATCATTTAAATTAGTCCAAAATAAGTATCTGGGAGTAATAATCCA
GTGTTTAGTGACAGAGACAAAGACAAGCGTTAGTAGGCACATATACTTCTTTAGCGCAAGGGGTAGGATC
GATCCACTTGTATATTTGGATGAATTTTTGAGGAACTCTGAACCAGTCCTAAAACGAGTAAATAGGACCG
GCAATTCTTCAAGCAACAAACAGGAATACCAATTATTAAAAGATAACTTAGTCAGATCGTACAACAAGGC
TTTGAAGAAAAATGCGCCTTATCCAATCTTTGCTATAAAGAATGGCCCAAAATCTCACATTGGAAGGCAT
TTGATGACCTCATTTCTGTCAATGAAGGGCCTAACGGAGTTGACTAATGTTGTGGGAAATTGGAGCGATA
AGCGTGCTTCTGCCGTGGCCAGGACAACGTATACTCATCAGATAACAGCAATACCTGATCACTACTTCGC
ACTAGTTTCTCGGTACTATGCATATGATCCAATATCAAAGGAAATGATAGCATTGAAGGATGAGACTAAT
CCAATTGAGGAGTGGCAGCATATAGAACAGCTAAAGGGTAGTGCTGAAGGAAGCATACGATACCCCGCAT
GGAATGGGATAATATCACAGGAGGTACTAGACTACCTTTCATCCTACATAAATAGACGCATAGGATGAGC
TTAGTGCCGGGCATGTCCCGAAGACATTAAACTACGGTTCTTTAAGTAGATCCGTGTCTGAAGTTTTAGG
TTCAATTTAAACCTACGAGATTGACATTCTCGACTGATCTTGATTGATCGGTAAGTCTTTTGTAATTTAA
TTTTCTTTTTGATTTTATTTTAAATTGTTATCTGTTTCTGTGTATAGACTGTTTGAGATCGGCGTTTGGC
CGACTCATTGTCTTACCATAGGGGAACGGACTTTGTTTGTGTTGTTATTTTATTTGTATTTTATTAAAAT
TCTCAACGATCTGAAAAAGCCTCGCGGCTAAGAGATTGTTGGGGGGTGAGTAAGTACTTTTAAAGTGATG
ATGGTTACAAAGGCAAAAGGGGTAAAACCCCTCGCCTACGTAAGCGTTATTACGCCCGTCTGTACTTATA
TCAGTACACTGACGAGTCCCTAAAGGACGAAACGGGAGAACGCTAGCCACCACCACCACCACCACGTGTG
AATTACAGGTGACCAGCTCGAATTTCCCCGATCGTTCAAACATTTGGCAATAAAGTTTCTTAAGATTGAA
TCCTGTTGCCGGTCTTGCGATGATTATCATATAATTTCTGTTGAATTACGTTAAGCATGTAATAATTAAC
ATGTAATGCATGACGTTATTTATGAGATGGGTTTTTATGATTAGAGTCCCGCAATTATACATTTAATACG
CGATAGAAAACAAAATATAGCGCGCAAACTAGGATAAATTATCGCGCGCGGTGTCATCTATGTTACTAGA
TCGGGAATTAAACTATCAGTGTTTGACAGGATATATTGGCGGGTAAACCTAAGAGAAAAGAGCGTTTATT
AGAATAATCGGATATTTAAAAGGGCGTGAAAAGGTTTATCCGTTCGTCCATTTGTATGTGCATGCCAACC
ACAGGGTTCCCCTCGGGATCAAAGTACTTTGATCCAACCCCTCCGCTGCTATAGTGCAGTCGGCTTCTGA
CGTTCAGTGCAGCCGTCTTCTGAAAACGACATGTCGCACAAGTCCTAAGTTACGCGACAGGCTGCCGCCC
TGCCCTTTTCCTGGCGTTTTCTTGTCGCGTGTTTTAGTCGCATAAAGTAGAATACTTGCGACTAGAACCG
GAGACATTACGCCATGAACAAGAGCGCCGCCGCTGGCCTGCTGGGCTATGCCCGCGTCAGCACCGACGAC
CAGGACTTGACCAACCAACGGGCCGAACTGCACGCGGCCGGCTGCACCAAGCTGTTTTCCGAGAAGATCA
CCGGCACCAGGCGCGACCGCCCGGAGCTGGCCAGGATGCTTGACCACCTACGCCCTGGCGACGTTGTGAC
AGTGACCAGGCTAGACCGCCTGGCCCGCAGCACCCGCGACCTACTGGACATTGCCGAGCGCATCCAGGAG
GCCGGCGCGGGCCTGCGTAGCCTGGCAGAGCCGTGGGCCGACACCACCACGCCGGCCGGCCGCATGGTGT
TGACCGTGTTCGCCGGCATTGCCGAGTTCGAGCGTTCCCTAATCATCGACCGCACCCGGAGCGGGCGCGA
GGCCGCCAAGGCCCGAGGCGTGAAGTTTGGCCCCCGCCCTACCCTCACCCCGGCACAGATCGCGCACGCC
CGCGAGCTGATCGACCAGGAAGGCCGCACCGTGAAAGAGGCGGCTGCACTGCTTGGCGTGCATCGCTCGA
CCCTGTACCGCGCACTTGAGCGCAGCGAGGAAGTGACGCCCACCGAGGCCAGGCGGCGCGGTGCCTTCCG
TGAGGACGCATTGACCGAGGCCGACGCCCTGGCGGCCGCCGAGAATGAACGCCAAGAGGAACAAGCATGA
AACCGCACCAGGACGGCCAGGACGAACCGTTTTTCATTACCGAAGAGATCGAGGCGGAGATGATCGCGGC
CGGGTACGTGTTCGAGCCGCCCGCGCACGTCTCAACCGTGCGGCTGCATGAAATCCTGGCCGGTTTGTCT
GATGCCAAGCTGGCGGCCTGGCCGGCCAGCTTGGCCGCTGAAGAAACCGAGCGCCGCCGTCTAAAAAGGT
GATGTGTATTTGAGTAAAACAGCTTGCGTCATGCGGTCGCTGCGTATATGATGCGATGAGTAAATAAACA
AATACGCAAGGGGAACGCATGAAGGTTATCGCTGTACTTAACCAGAAAGGCGGGTCAGGCAAGACGACCA
TCGCAACCCATCTAGCCCGCGCCCTGCAACTCGCCGGGGCCGATGTTCTGTTAGTCGATTCCGATCCCCA
GGGCAGTGCCCGCGATTGGGCGGCCGTGCGGGAAGATCAACCGCTAACCGTTGTCGGCATCGACCGCCCG
ACGATTGACCGCGACGTGAAGGCCATCGGCCGGCGCGACTTCGTAGTGATCGACGGAGCGCCCCAGGCGG
CGGACTTGGCTGTGTCCGCGATCAAGGCAGCCGACTTCGTGCTGATTCCGGTGCAGCCAAGCCCTTACGA
CATATGGGCCACCGCCGACCTGGTGGAGCTGGTTAAGCAGCGCATTGAGGTCACGGATGGAAGGCTACAA
GCGGCCTTTGTCGTGTCGCGGGCGATCAAAGGCACGCGCATCGGCGGTGAGGTTGCCGAGGCGCTGGCCG
GGTACGAGCTGCCCATTCTTGAGTCCCGTATCACGCAGCGCGTGAGCTACCCAGGCACTGCCGCCGCCGG
CACAACCGTTCTTGAATCAGAACCCGAGGGCGACGCTGCCCGCGAGGTCCAGGCGCTGGCCGCTGAAATT
AAATCAAAACTCATTTGAGTTAATGAGGTAAAGAGAAAATGAGCAAAAGCACAAACACGCTAAGTGCCGG
CCGTCCGAGCGCACGCAGCAGCAAGGCTGCAACGTTGGCCAGCCTGGCAGACACGCCAGCCATGAAGCGG
GTCAACTTTCAGTTGCCGGCGGAGGATCACACCAAGCTGAAGATGTACGCGGTACGCCAAGGCAAGACCA
TTACCGAGCTGCTATCTGAATACATCGCGCAGCTACCAGAGTAAATGAGCAAATGAATAAATGAGTAGAT
GAATTTTAGCGGCTAAAGGAGGCGGCATGGAAAATCAAGAACAACCAGGCACCGACGCCGTGGAATGCCC
CATGTGTGGAGGAACGGGCGGTTGGCCAGGCGTAAGCGGCTGGGTTGCCTGCCGGCCCTGCAATGGCACT
GGAACCCCCAAGCCCGAGGAATCGGCGTGAGCGGTCGCAAACCATCCGGCCCGGTACAAATCGGCGCGGC
GCTGGGTGATGACCTGGTGGAGAAGTTGAAGGCCGCGCAGGCCGCCCAGCGGCAACGCATCGAGGCAGAA
GCACGCCCCGGTGAATCGTGGCAAGCGGCCGCTGATCGAATCCGCAAAGAATCCCGGCAACCGCCGGCAG
CCGGTGCGCCGTCGATTAGGAAGCCGCCCAAGGGCGACGAGCAACCAGATTTTTTCGTTCCGATGCTCTA
TGACGTGGGCACCCGCGATAGTCGCAGCATCATGGACGTGGCCGTTTTCCGTCTGTCGAAGCGTGACCGA
CGAGCTGGCGAGGTGATCCGCTACGAGCTTCCAGACGGGCACGTAGAGGTTTCCGCAGGGCCGGCCGGCA
TGGCCAGTGTGTGGGATTACGACCTGGTACTGATGGCGGTTTCCCATCTAACCGAATCCATGAACCGATA
CCGGGAAGGGAAGGGAGACAAGCCCGGCCGCGTGTTCCGTCCACACGTTGCGGACGTACTCAAGTTCTGC
CGGCGAGCCGATGGCGGAAAGCAGAAAGACGACCTGGTAGAAACCTGCATTCGGTTAAACACCACGCACG
TTGCCATGCAGCGTACGAAGAAGGCCAAGAACGGCCGCCTGGTGACGGTATCCGAGGGTGAAGCCTTGAT
TAGCCGCTACAAGATCGTAAAGAGCGAAACCGGGCGGCCGGAGTACATCGAGATCGAGCTAGCTGATTGG
ATGTACCGCGAGATCACAGAAGGCAAGAACCCGGACGTGCTGACGGTTCACCCCGATTACTTTTTGATCG
ATCCCGGCATCGGCCGTTTTCTCTACCGCCTGGCACGCCGCGCCGCAGGCAAGGCAGAAGCCAGATGGTT
GTTCAAGACGATCTACGAACGCAGTGGCAGCGCCGGAGAGTTCAAGAAGTTCTGTTTCACCGTGCGCAAG
CTGATCGGGTCAAATGACCTGCCGGAGTACGATTTGAAGGAGGAGGCGGGGCAGGCTGGCCCGATCCTAG
TCATGCGCTACCGCAACCTGATCGAGGGCGAAGCATCCGCCGGTTCCTAATGTACGGAGCAGATGCTAGG
GCAAATTGCCCTAGCAGGGGAAAAAGGTCGAAAAGGTCTCTTTCCTGTGGATAGCACGTACATTGGGAAC
CCAAAGCCGTACATTGGGAACCGGAACCCGTACATTGGGAACCCAAAGCCGTACATTGGGAACCGGTCAC
ACATGTAAGTGACTGATATAAAAGAGAAAAAAGGCGATTTTTCCGCCTAAAACTCTTTAAAACTTATTAA
AACTCTTAAAACCCGCCTGGCCTGTGCATAACTGTCTGGCCAGCGCACAGCCGAAGAGCTGCAAAAAGCG
CCTACCCTTCGGTCGCTGCGCTCCCTACGCCCCGCCGCTTCGCGTCGGCCTATCGCGGCCGCTGGCCGCT
CAAAAATGGCTGGCCTACGGCCAGGCAATCTACCAGGGCGCGGACAAGCCGCGCCGTCGCCACTCGACCG
CCGGCGCCCACATCAAGGCACCCTGCCTCGCGCGTTTCGGTGATGACGGTGAAAACCTCTGACACATGCA
GCTCCCGGAGACGGTCACAGCTTGTCTGTAAGCGGATGCCGGGAGCAGACAAGCCCGTCAGGGCGCGTCA
GCGGGTGTTGGCGGGTGTCGGGGCGCAGCCATGACCCAGTCACGTAGCGATAGCGGAGTGTATACTGGCT
TAACTATGCGGCATCAGAGCAGATTGTACTGAGAGTGCACCATATGCGGTGTGAAATACCGCACAGATGC
GTAAGGAGAAAATACCGCATCAGGCGCTCTTCCGCTTCCTCGCTCACTGACTCGCTGCGCTCGGTCGTTC
GGCTGCGGCGAGCGGTATCAGCTCACTCAAAGGCGGTAATACGGTTATCCACAGAATCAGGGGATAACGC
AGGAAAGAACATGTGAGCAAAAGGCCAGCAAAAGGCCAGGAACCGTAAAAAGGCCGCGTTGCTGGCGTTT
TTCCATAGGCTCCGCCCCCCTGACGAGCATCACAAAAATCGACGCTCAAGTCAGAGGTGGCGAAACCCGA
CAGGACTATAAAGATACCAGGCGTTTCCCCCTGGAAGCTCCCTCGTGCGCTCTCCTGTTCCGACCCTGCC
GCTTACCGGATACCTGTCCGCCTTTCTCCCTTCGGGAAGCGTGGCGCTTTCTCATAGCTCACGCTGTAGG
TATCTCAGTTCGGTGTAGGTCGTTCGCTCCAAGCTGGGCTGTGTGCACGAACCCCCCGTTCAGCCCGACC
GCTGCGCCTTATCCGGTAACTATCGTCTTGAGTCCAACCCGGTAAGACACGACTTATCGCCACTGGCAGC
AGCCACTGGTAACAGGATTAGCAGAGCGAGGTATGTAGGCGGTGCTACAGAGTTCTTGAAGTGGTGGCCT
AACTACGGCTACACTAGAAGGACAGTATTTGGTATCTGCGCTCTGCTGAAGCCAGTTACCTTCGGAAAAA
GAGTTGGTAGCTCTTGATCCGGCAAACAAACCACCGCTGGTAGCGGTGGTTTTTTTGTTTGCAAGCAGCA
GATTACGCGCAGAAAAAAAGGATCTCAAGAAGATCCTTTGATCTTTTCTACGGGGTCTGACGCTCAGTGG
AACGAAAACTCACGTTAAGGGCTGATGAATCCCCTAATGATTTTTATCAAAATCATTAAGTTAAGGTAGA
TACACATCTTGTCATATGATCAAATGGTTTCGCCAAAAATCAATAATCAGACAACAAAATGTGCGAACTC
GATATTTTACACGACTCTCTTTACCAATTCTGCCCCGAATTACACTTAAAACGACTCAACAGCTTAACGT
TGGCTTGCCACGCCTTACTTGACTGTAAAACTCTCACTCTTACCGAACTTGGCCGTAACCTGCCAACCAA
AGCGAGAACAAAACATAACATCAAACGAATCGACCGATTGTTAGGTAATCGTCACCTCCACAAAGAGCGA
CTCGCTGTATACCGTTGGCATGCTAGCTTTATCTGTTCGGGCAATACGATGCCCATTGTACTTGTTGACT
GGTCTGATATCCGTGAGCAAAAACGGCTTATGGTATTGCGAGCTTCAGTCGCACTACACGGTCGTTCTGT
TACTCTTTATGAGAAAGCGTTCCCGCTTTCAGAGCAATGTTCAAAGAAAGCTCATGACCAATTTCTAGCC
GACCTTGCGAGCATTCTACCGAGTAACACCACACCGCTCATTGTCAGTGATGCTGGCTTTAAAGTGCCAT
GGATTCTAGCAACTAACTTACCTGTTGAAATTCGAACACCCAAACAACTTGTTAATATCTATTCGAAGCG
AATGCAGATTGAAGAAACCTTCCGAGACTTGAAAAGTCCTGCCTACGGACTAGGCCTACGCCATAGCCGA
ACGAGCAGCTCAGAGCGTTTTGATATCATGCTGCTAATCGCCCTGATGCTTCAACTAACATGTTGGCTTG
CGGGCGTTCATGCTCAGAAACAAGGTTGGGACAAGCACTTCCAGGCTAACACAGTCAGAAATCGAAACGT
ACTCTCAACAGTTCGCTTAGGCATGGAAGTTTTGCGGCATTCTGGCTACACAATAACAAGGGAAGACTCA
CTCGTGGCTGCAACCCTGCTTACTCAAAATCTATTCACACATGGTTACGTTTTGGGGAAATTATGAGGGG
ATCTCTCAGCGTTAAGGGATTTTGGTCATGCATTCTAGGTACTAAAACAATTCATCCAGTAAAATATAAT
ATTTTATTTTCTCCCAATCAGGCTTGATCCCCAGTAAGTCAAAAAATAGCTCGACATACTGTTCTTCCCC
GATATCCTCCCTGATCGACCGGACGCAGAAGGCAATGTCATACCACTTGTCCGCCCTGCCGCTTCTCCCA
AGATCAATAAAGCCACTTACTTTGCCATCTTTCACAAAGATGTTGCTGTCTCCCAGGTCGCCGTGGGAAA
AGACAAGTTCCTCTTCGGGCTTTTCCGTCTTTAAAAAATCATACAGCTCGCGCGGATCTTTAAATGGAGT
GTCTTCTTCCCAGTTTTCGCAATCCACATCGGCCAGATCGTTATTCAGTAAGTAATCCAATTCGGCTAAG
CGGCTGTCTAAGCTATTCGTATAGGGACAATCCGATATGTCGATGGAGTGAAAGAGCCTGATGCACTCCG
CATACAGCTCGATAATCTTTTCAGGGCTTTGTTCATCTTCATACTCTTCCGAGCAAAGGACGCCATCGGC
CTCACTCATGAGCAGATTGCTCCAGCCATCATGCCGTTCAAAGTGCAGGACCTTTGGAACAGGCAGCTTT
CCTTCCAGCCATAGCATCATGTCCTTTTCCCGTTCCACATCATAGGTGGTCCCTTTATACCGGCTGTCCG
TCATTTTTAAATATAGGTTTTCATTTTCTCCCACCAGCTTATATACCTTAGCAGGAGACATTCCTTCCGT
ATCTTTTACGCAGCGGTATTTTTCGATCAGTTTTTTCAATTCCGGTGATATTCTCATTTTAGCCATTTAT
TATTTCCTTCCTCTTTTCTACAGTATTTAAAGATACCCCAAGAAGCTAATTATAACAAGACGAACTCCAA
TTCACTGTTCCTTGCATTCTAAAACCTTAAATACCAGAAAACAGCTTTTTCAAAGTTGTTTTCAAAGTTG
GCGTATAACATAGTATCGACGGAGCCGATTTTGAAACCGCGGTGATCACAGGCAGCAACGCTCTGTCATC
GTTACAATCAACATGCTACCCTCCGCGAGATCATCCGTGTTTCAAACCCGGCAGCTTAGTTGCCGTTCTT
CCGAATAGCATCGGTAACATGAGCAAAGTCTGCCGCCTTACAACGGCTCTCCCGCTGACGCCGTCCCGGA
CTGATGGGCTGCCTGTATCGAGTGGTGATTTTGTGCCGAGCTGCCGGTCGGGGAGCTGTTGGCTGGCTGG
